>Addgene plasmid #176271 | pSLQ9824: CMV-SV40_NLS-CasMINI-V3.1--3xFlag- c-Myc_NLS-polyA | addgene full sequence | sequence record 343927 | Addgene NGS Result
GGGCCAGATATACGCGTTGACATTGATTATTGACTAGTTATTAATAGTAATCAATTACGGGGTCATTAGT
TCATAGCCCATATATGGAGTTCCGCGTTACATAACTTACGGTAAATGGCCCGCCTGGCTGACCGCCCAAC
GACCCCCGCCCATTGACGTCAATAATGACGTATGTTCCCATAGTAACGCCAATAGGGACTTTCCATTGAC
GTCAATGGGTGGAGTATTTACGGTAAACTGCCCACTTGGCAGTACATCAAGTGTATCATATGCCAAGTAC
GCCCCCTATTGACGTCAATGACGGTAAATGGCCCGCCTGGCATTATGCCCAGTACATGACCTTATGGGAC
TTTCCTACTTGGCAGTACATCTACGTATTAGTCATCGCTATTACCATGGTGATGCGGTTTTGGCAGTACA
TCAATGGGCGTGGATAGCGGTTTGACTCACGGGGATTTCCAAGTCTCCACCCCATTGACGTCAATGGGAG
TTTGTTTTGGCACCAAAATCAACGGGACTTTCCAAAATGTCGTAACAACTCCGCCCCATTGACGCAAATG
GGCGGTAGGCGTGTACGGTGGGAGGTCTATATAAGCAGAGCTGGTTTAGTGAACCGTCAGATCCGCTAGC
CGGGCCACCATGGGACCCAAGAAAAAACGCAAGGTGGGAAGCGGATCCGCCAAAAACACCATTACCAAAA
CACTGAAACTGCGTATTGTGCGTCCGTATAATAGCGCAGAAGTGGAAAAAATTGTTGCCGACGAAAAAAA
CAACCGCGAAAAAATCGCACTGGAAAAGAACAAAGACAAAGTGAAAGAAGCCTGCAGCAAACATCTGAAA
GTTGCAGCATATTGTACCACACAGGTTGAACGTAATGCATGCCTGTTTTGTAAAGCACGTAAACTGGATG
ACAAATTCTACCAAAAACTGCGTGGTCAGTTTCCGGATGCAGTTTTTTGGCAAGAAATCAGCGAAATTTT
TCGCCAGCTGCAGAAACAGGCAGCAGAAATCTATAATCAGAGCCTGATCGAACTGTACTACGAGATTTTT
ATCAAAGGCAAAGGTATTGCAAATGCCAGCAGCGTTGAACATTATCTGAGTAGAGTTTGTTATAGACGTG
CAGCAGCTCTGTTTAAAAACGCAGCAATTGCAAGCGGTCTGCGTAGCAAAATCAAAAGCAATTTTCGTCT
GAAAGAACTGAAAAACATGAAAAGTGGTCTGCCGACCACCAAAAGCGATAATTTTCCGATTCCGCTGGTT
AAACAGAAAGGTGGTCAGTATACCGGTTTTGAAATTAGCAATCATAATAGCGACTTCATCATCAAGATTC
CGTTTGGTCGTTGGCAGGTCAAAAAAGAGATTGATAAATATCGTCCGTGGGAGAAATTTGACTTTGAACA
GGTTCAGAAAAGCCCGAAACCGATTAGCCTGCTGCTGAGCACCCAGCGTCGTAAACGTAATAAAGGTTGG
AGCAAAGATGAAGGCACCGAAGCCGAAATCAAAAAAGTTATGAATGGCGATTATCAGACCAGCTACATTG
AAGTTAAACGTGGCAGCAAAATCTGTGAAAAAAGCGCATGGATGCTGAATCTGAGCATTGATGTTCCGAA
AATTGATAAAGGTGTGGATCCGAGCATTATTGGTGGTATTGATGTTGGTGTTAAATCACCGCTGGTTTGC
GCAATTAACAATGCATTTAGCCGTTATAGCATCAGCGATAACGACCTGTTTCACTTCAACAAGAAAATGT
TTGCACGTCGTCGTATCCTGCTGAAAAAAAACCGTCATAAACGTGCAGGTCATGGTGCAAAAAACAAACT
GAAACCGATCACCATTCTGACCGAAAAAAGTGAACGTTTTCGCAAAAAGCTGATTGAACGTTGGGCATGT
GAAATCGCGGATTTCTTCATTAAAAACAAAGTTGGCACCGTGCAGATGGAAAATCTGGAAAGCATGAAAC
GTAAAGAGGACAGCTATTTTAACATTCGCCTGCGTGGCTTTTGGCCGTATGCAGAAATGCAGAACAAAAT
CGAATTCAAACTGAAGCAGTATGGCATCGAAATTCGTAAAGTTGCACCGAATAATACCAGCAAAACCTGT
AGCAAATGTGGCCATCTGAACAACTATTTCAACTTCGAGTACCGCAAGAAAAACAAATTCCCGCACTTTA
AATGCGAAAAATGCAACTTCAAAGAAAACGCCGATTATAATGCAGCCCTGAATATTTCAAACCCGAAACT
GAAAAGCACCAAAGAGGAACCGGCCGACTATAAGGACCACGACGGAGACTACAAGGATCATGATATTGAT
TACAAAGACGATGACGATAAGAGCCTGGGCAGCGGCCCTGCTGCCAAACGCGTTAAACTAGACTGAGTTT
AAACCCGCTGATCAGCCTCGACTGTGCCTTCTAGTTGCCAGCCATCTGTTGTTTGCCCCTCCCCCGTGCC
TTCCTTGACCCTGGAAGGTGCCACTCCCACTGTCCTTTCCTAATAAAATGAGGAAATTGCATCGCATTGT
CTGAGTAGGTGTCATTCTATTCTGGGGGGTGGGGTGGGGCAGGACAGCAAGGGGGAGGATTGGGAAGACA
ATAGCAGGCATGCTGGGGATGCGGTGGGCTCTATGGCTTCTGAGGCGGAAAGAACCAGCTGGGGCTCGAT
ACCGTCGACCTCTAGCTAGAGCTTGGCGTAATCATGGTCATAGCTGTTTCCTGTGTGAAATTGTTATCCG
CTCACAATTCCACACAACATACGAGCCGGAAGCATAAAGTGTAAAGCCTAGGGTGCCTAATGAGTGAGCT
AACTCACATTAATTGCGTTGCGCTCACTGCCCGCTTTCCAGTCGGGAAACCTGTCGTGCCAGCTGCATTA
ATGAATCGGCCAACGCGCGGGGAGAGGCGGTTTGCGTATTGGGCGCTCTTCCGCTTCCTCGCTCACTGAC
TCGCTGCGCTCGGTCGTTCGGCTGCGGCGAGCGGTATCAGCTCACTCAAAGGCGGTAATACGGTTATCCA
CAGAATCAGGGGATAACGCAGGAAAGAACATGTGAGCAAAAGGCCAGCAAAAGGCCAGGAACCGTAAAAA
GGCCGCGTTGCTGGCGTTTTTCCATAGGCTCCGCCCCCCTGACGAGCATCACAAAAATCGACGCTCAAGT
CAGAGGTGGCGAAACCCGACAGGACTATAAAGATACCAGGCGTTTCCCCCTGGAAGCTCCCTCGTGCGCT
CTCCTGTTCCGACCCTGCCGCTTACCGGATACCTGTCCGCCTTTCTCCCTTCGGGAAGCGTGGCGCTTTC
TCATAGCTCACGCTGTAGGTATCTCAGTTCGGTGTAGGTCGTTCGCTCCAAGCTGGGCTGTGTGCACGAA
CCCCCCGTTCAGCCCGACCGCTGCGCCTTATCCGGTAACTATCGTCTTGAGTCCAACCCGGTAAGACACG
ACTTATCGCCACTGGCAGCAGCCACTGGTAACAGGATTAGCAGAGCGAGGTATGTAGGCGGTGCTACAGA
GTTCTTGAAGTGGTGGCCTAACTACGGCTACACTAGAAGAACAGTATTTGGTATCTGCGCTCTGCTGAAG
CCAGTTACCTTCGGAAAAAGAGTTGGTAGCTCTTGATCCGGCAAACAAACCACCGCTGGTAGCGGTGGTT
TTTTTGTTTGCAAGCAGCAGATTACGCGCAGAAAAAAAGGATCTCAAGAAGATCCTTTGATCTTTTCTAC
GGGGTCTGACGCTCAGTGGAACGAAAACTCACGTTAAGGGATTTTGGTCATGAGATTATCAAAAAGGATC
TTCACCTAGATCCTTTTAAATTAAAAATGAAGTTTTAAATCAATCTAAAGTATATATGAGTAAACTTGGT
CTGACAGTTACCAATGCTTAATCAGTGAGGCACCTATCTCAGCGATCTGTCTATTTCGTTCATCCATAGT
TGCCTGACTCCCCGTCGTGTAGATAACTACGATACGGGAGGGCTTACCATCTGGCCCCAGTGCTGCAATG
ATACCGCGAGACCCACGCTCACCGGCTCCAGATTTATCAGCAATAAACCAGCCAGCCGGAAGGGCCGAGC
GCAGAAGTGGTCCTGCAACTTTATCCGCCTCCATCCAGTCTATTAATTGTTGCCGGGAAGCTAGAGTAAG
TAGTTCGCCAGTTAATAGTTTGCGCAACGTTGTTGCCATTGCTACAGGCATCGTGGTGTCACGCTCGTCG
TTTGGTATGGCTTCATTCAGCTCCGGTTCCCAACGATCAAGGCGAGTTACATGATCCCCCATGTTGTGCA
AAAAAGCGGTTAGCTCCTTCGGTCCTCCGATCGTTGTCAGAAGTAAGTTGGCCGCAGTGTTATCACTCAT
GGTTATGGCAGCACTGCATAATTCTCTTACTGTCATGCCATCCGTAAGATGCTTTTCTGTGACTGGTGAG
TACTCAACCAAGTCATTCTGAGAATAGTGTATGCGGCGACCGAGTTGCTCTTGCCCGGCGTCAATACGGG
ATAATACCGCGCCACATAGCAGAACTTTAAAAGTGCTCATCATTGGAAAACGTTCTTCGGGGCGAAAACT
CTCAAGGATCTTACCGCTGTTGAGATCCAGTTCGATGTAACCCACTCGTGCACCCAACTGATCTTCAGCA
TCTTTTACTTTCACCAGCGTTTCTGGGTGAGCAAAAACAGGAAGGCAAAATGCCGCAAAAAAGGGAATAA
GGGCGACACGGAAATGTTGAATACTCATACTCTTCCTTTTTCAATATTATTGAAGCATTTATCAGGGTTA
TTGTCTCATGAGCGGATACATATTTGAATGTATTTAGAAAAATAAACAAATAGGGGTTCCGCGCACATTT
CCCCGAAAAGTGCCACCTGACGTCGACGGATCGGGAGATCGATCTCCCGATCCCCTAGGGTCGACTCTCA
GTACAATCTGCTCTGATGCCGCATAGTTAAGCCAGTATCTGCTCCCTGCTTGTGTGTTGGAGGTCGCTGA
GTAGTGCGCGAGCAAAATTTAAGCTACAACAAGGCAAGGCTTGACCGACAATTGCATGAAGAATCTGCTT
AGGGTTAGGCGTTTTGCGCTGCTTCGCGATGTAC
Features (pLannotate 1.2.2; 13 found; start..end, strand, type, name):
     19..398     +  enhancer       CMV enhancer: human cytomegalovirus immediate early enhancer
    399..602     +  promoter       CMV promoter: human cytomegalovirus (CMV) immediate early promoter
   2402..2626    +  polyA_signal   bGH poly(A) signal: bovine growth hormone polyadenylation signal
   2630..2651    +  promoter       SV40 promoter (fragment): SV40 enhancer and early promoter
   2656..2672    +  misc_feature   MCS (fragment): pBluescript multiple cloning site
   2721..2737    -  protein_bind   lac operator: The lac repressor binds to the lac operator to inhibit transcription in E. coli. This inhibition can be relieved by adding lactose or isopropyl-β-D-thiogalactopyranoside (IPTG). lac repressor encoded by lacI
   2745..2775    -  promoter       lac promoter: promoter for the E. coli lac operon
   2790..2811    -  protein_bind   CAP binding site: CAP binding activates transcription in the presence of cAMP. E. coli catabolite activator protein
   2824..2916    -  CDS            lacI (fragment): lac repressor; lacI; The lac repressor binds to the lac operator to inhibit transcription in E. coli. This inhibition can be relieved by adding lactose or isopropyl-β-D-thiogalactopyranoside (IPTG).
   3099..3687    -  rep_origin     ori: high-copy-number ColE1/pMB1/pBR322/pUC origin of replication
   3858..4718    -  CDS            AmpR: β-lactamase; bla; confers resistance to ampicillin, carbenicillin, and related antibiotics
   4719..4823    -  promoter       AmpR promoter: bla
   4894..4938    -  misc_feature   bom (fragment): basis of mobility region from pBR322
