[The description below was written by a language model from this plasmid's Addgene catalogue record and pLannotate feature annotations shown in this document.]
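Description:
pSLQ9824 is a 5,074 nt mammalian expression plasmid on a pCMV backbone, built to produce the engineered miniature CRISPR effector CasMINI-V3.1 in mammalian cells. It is propagated in E. coli through a high-copy ColE1/pUC-type origin of replication and selected with ampicillin via a β-lactamase gene driven by its own bla promoter. The annotated backbone also carries cloning-vector remnants: a lac promoter, lac operator and CAP binding site, short fragments of lacI, a pBluescript multiple cloning site, the SV40 promoter, and the pBR322 bom region. These appear to be vestigial. No mammalian selection marker is annotated, which suggests the plasmid is meant for transient transfection.

The expression cassette begins with the human cytomegalovirus immediate early enhancer and promoter, which give strong constitutive transcription in many mammalian cell types, and ends with the bovine growth hormone polyadenylation signal. The automated feature table leaves the roughly 1.8 kb between these elements unannotated, but this is where the insert must lie. According to the construct name, the open reading frame consists of an N-terminal SV40 nuclear localization signal, CasMINI-V3.1, a 3xFLAG epitope tag, and a C-terminal c-Myc nuclear localization signal. The two flanking NLS sequences direct the protein into the nucleus, and the FLAG tag allows antibody-based detection or pulldown.

The record does not describe a guide RNA cassette, so a guide would presumably have to be supplied from a separate construct. The associated work concerns a compact engineered CRISPR-Cas system for mammalian genome regulation and editing, and this plasmid supplies the protein component of that system.
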