Addgene plasmid #176271: pSLQ9824: CMV-SV40_NLS-CasMINI-V3.1--3xFlag- c-Myc_NLS-polyA
Purpose: Expression of CasMINI-V3.1 in mammalian cells.
Depositing lab: Stanley Qi. Depositing organization: Stanford University. Publication: Engineered miniature CRISPR-Cas system for mammalian genome regulation and editing. Xu X, Chemparathy A, Zeng L, Kempton HR, Shang S, Nakamura M, Qi LS. Mol Cell. 2021 Aug 26. pii: S1097-2765(21)00648-1. doi: 10.1016/j.molcel.2021.08.008. PubMed 34480847.
Backbone
  Vector backbone: pCMV
  Vector type: Mammalian Expression
Growth in bacteria
  Bacterial resistance: Ampicillin, 100 μg/mL
  Growth temperature: 37°C
  Growth strain: NEB Stable
  Copy number: Unknown
Gene/Insert
  Gene/Insert name: CasMINI-V3.1
  Promoter: CMV
  Cloning method: Gibson Cloning
  Sequencing primers: 5′ gtaacaactccgccccattgac
Terms and licenses: Academic/Nonprofit Terms; Industry Terms: Not Available to Industry
How to cite: pSLQ9824: CMV-SV40_NLS-CasMINI-V3.1--3xFlag- c-Myc_NLS-polyA was a gift from Stanley Qi (Addgene plasmid # 176271 ; http://n2t.net/addgene:176271 ; RRID:Addgene_176271)
